Addgene plasmid #123591: pCMV-N-HA-Gp78
Depositing lab: Bruce Beutler. Depositing organization: University of Texas Southwestern Medical Center. Publication: LMBR1L regulates lymphopoiesis through Wnt/beta-catenin signaling. Choi JH, Zhong X, McAlpine W, Liao TC, Zhang D, Fang B, Russell J, Ludwig S, Nair-Gill E, Zhang Z, Wang KW, Misawa T, Zhan X, Choi M, Wang T, Li X, Tang M, Sun Q, Yu L, Murray AR, Moresco EMY, Beutler B. Science. 2019 May 10;364(6440). pii: 364/6440/eaau0812. doi: 10.1126/science.aau0812. PubMed 31073040.
Backbone
  Vector backbone: pCMV
  Backbone size w/o insert (bp): 3766
  Total vector size (bp): 5686
  Vector type: Mammalian Expression
Growth in bacteria
  Bacterial resistance: Ampicillin, 100 μg/mL
  Growth temperature: 37°C
  Growth strain: DH5alpha
  Copy number: Unknown
Gene/Insert
  Gene/Insert name: autocrine motility factor receptor (alt name: gp78)
  Species: M. musculus (mouse)
  Insert size (bp): 1920
  GenBank ID: NM_011787.2
  Entrez Gene: Amfr (a.k.a. gp78)
  Tag / fusion protein: HA (N terminal on backbone)
  Cloning method: Ligation Independent Cloning
  Sequencing primers: 5′ GATGTTGCCTTTACTTCTAGG; 3′ TCACTGCATTCTAGTTGTGG
Terms and licenses: Academic/Nonprofit Terms; Industry Terms: Not Available to Industry
How to cite: pCMV-N-HA-Gp78 was a gift from Bruce Beutler (Addgene plasmid # 123591 ; http://n2t.net/addgene:123591 ; RRID:Addgene_123591)
