[The description below was written by a language model from this plasmid's Addgene catalogue record and pLannotate feature annotations shown in this document.]
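Description:
pCMV-N-HA-Gp78 is a 5,686 bp mammalian expression plasmid built on a pCMV backbone and carrying the mouse autocrine motility factor receptor (Amfr, also called gp78) with an N-terminal HA epitope tag supplied by the vector. It is propagated in E. coli through a high-copy ColE1/pUC-type origin and selected with ampicillin via the β-lactamase gene and its native promoter. The record shows no mammalian selection marker, so the plasmid appears suited to transient transfection. The remaining backbone annotations are short pUC/pBR322 remnants (lac promoter and operator, CAP site, and fragments of lacI, lacZα, rop, bom and the multiple cloning site) with no evident role in expression of the insert.

The expression cassette begins with the human cytomegalovirus immediate early enhancer and promoter, followed by a modified SV40 intron with splice donor and acceptor sites, an element commonly included to improve mRNA processing and expression. Downstream lies a short HA-coding segment, annotated as a fragment of a 3xHA tag whose length fits a single HA epitope. This is followed by the roughly 1.9 kb Amfr open reading frame, inserted by ligation-independent cloning, and an SV40 polyadenylation signal terminates the transcript. Amfr/gp78 is an E3 ubiquitin ligase that works with VCP/p97 in endoplasmic reticulum-associated degradation (ERAD), polyubiquitinating substrates for proteasomal destruction. The HA tag allows the protein to be detected or immunoprecipitated with anti-HA antibodies. The plasmid is therefore useful for overexpression, interaction and ubiquitination studies in cultured mammalian cells, and it was deposited in connection with work on LMBR1L regulation of lymphopoiesis through Wnt/β-catenin signalling.
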