Features (pLannotate 1.2.2; 17 found; start..end, strand, type, name):
      1..304     +  enhancer       CMV enhancer: human cytomegalovirus immediate early enhancer
    305..508     +  promoter       CMV promoter: human cytomegalovirus (CMV) immediate early promoter
    646..742     +  intron         SV40 intron: modified SV40 intron with splice donor and acceptor sites
    806..832     +  CDS            3xHA (fragment): three tandem HA epitope tags
    857..2773    +  CDS            Amfr: AMFR_MOUSE - Experimental evidence at protein level: Swiss-Prot protein existence level 1. E3 ubiquitin-protein ligase that mediates the polyubiquitination of lysine and cysteine residues on target proteins, such as CD3D, CYP3A4, CFTR, INSIG1, SOAT2/ACAT2 and APOB for proteasomal degradation (PubMed:16987818, PubMed:18216283). Component of a VCP/p97-AMFR/gp78 complex that participates in the final step of endoplasmic reticulum-associated degradation (ERAD) (PubMed:16987818, PubMed:18216283). The VCP/p97-AMFR/gp78 complex is involved in the sterol-accelerated ERAD degradation of HMGCR through b
   2799..2933    -  polyA_signal   SV40 poly(A) signal: SV40 polyadenylation signal
   3068..3084    -  protein_bind   lac operator: The lac repressor binds to the lac operator to inhibit transcription in E. coli. This inhibition can be relieved by adding lactose or isopropyl-β-D-thiogalactopyranoside (IPTG). lac repressor encoded by lacI
   3092..3122    -  promoter       lac promoter: promoter for the E. coli lac operon
   3137..3158    -  protein_bind   CAP binding site: CAP binding activates transcription in the presence of cAMP. E. coli catabolite activator protein
   3171..3263    -  CDS            lacI (fragment): lac repressor; lacI; The lac repressor binds to the lac operator to inhibit transcription in E. coli. This inhibition can be relieved by adding lactose or isopropyl-β-D-thiogalactopyranoside (IPTG).
   3446..4034    -  rep_origin     ori: high-copy-number ColE1/pMB1/pBR322/pUC origin of replication
   4205..5065    -  CDS            AmpR: β-lactamase; bla; confers resistance to ampicillin, carbenicillin, and related antibiotics
   5066..5170    -  promoter       AmpR promoter: bla
   5265..5300    +  CDS            rop (fragment): Rop protein, which maintains plasmids at low copy number; rop
   5402..5501    +  misc_feature   bom (fragment): basis of mobility region from pBR322
   5507..5662    -  CDS            lacZα (fragment): LacZα fragment of β-galactosidase; lacZ fragment
   5668..2       -  misc_feature   MCS (fragment) (across the origin): pUC18/19 multiple cloning site
>Addgene plasmid #123591 | pCMV-N-HA-Gp78 | addgene full sequence | sequence record 251108 | Addgene NGS Result
CGTTACATAACTTACGGTAAATGGCCCGCCTGGCTGACCGCCCAACGACCCCCGCCCATTGACGTCAATA
ATGACGTATGTTCCCATAGTAACGCCAATAGGGACTTTCCATTGACGTCAATGGGTGGAGTATTTACGGT
AAACTGCCCACTTGGCAGTACATCAAGTGTATCATATGCCAAGTACGCCCCCTATTGACGTCAATGACGG
TAAATGGCCCGCCTGGCATTATGCCCAGTACATGACCTTATGGGACTTTCCTACTTGGCAGTACATCTAC
GTATTAGTCATCGCTATTACCATGGTGATGCGGTTTTGGCAGTACATCAATGGGCGTGGATAGCGGTTTG
ACTCACGGGGATTTCCAAGTCTCCACCCCATTGACGTCAATGGGAGTTTGTTTTGGCACCAAAATCAACG
GGACTTTCCAAAATGTCGTAACAACTCCGCCCCATTGACGCAAATGGGCGGTAGGCGTGTACGGTGGGAG
GTCTATATAAGCAGAGCTCGTTTAGTGAACCGTCAGATCGCCTGGAGACGCCATCCACGCTGTTTTGACC
TCCATAGAAGACACCGGGACCGATCCAGCCTCCGGACTCTAGAGGATCCGGTACTAGAGGAACTGAAAAA
CCAGAAAGTTAACTGGTAAGTTTAGTCTTTTTGTCTTTTATTTCAGGTCCCGGATCCGGTGGTGGTGCAA
ATCAAAGAACTGCTCCTCAGTGGATGTTGCCTTTACTTCTAGGCCTGTACGGAAGTGTTACTTCTGCTCT
AAAAGCTGCGGAATTGTACCCGCGGGCCCACCATGTACCCATACGATGTTCCAGATTACGCTCTTATGGC
CATGGAGGCCCGAATTATGCCGCTGCTCTTCCTCGAGCGCTTCCCGTGGCCCAGCCTCCGCACCTACACG
GGCCTCAGCGGCCTGGCCTTGCTGGGCACCATCGTCAGCGCCTACCGCGCCCTCAGTCAGCCGGAGGACG
GCTCGGGTGAGCCGGAGCCGCTAACGGCCCCACTGCAGCCCGAGGCGCGCCTGACCGCCGGCGGCCCCCG
GGCCCGCGACGTGGCCCAGTACCTGCTGTCGGACAGCCTGTTCGTGTGGGTTCTGGTGAATACTGCTTGC
TGTGTTTTGATGTTGGTGGCTAAGCTTATCCAGTGTATTGTGTTCGGCCCTCTTCGAGTGAGTGAAAGAC
AGCATCTCAAAGACAAGTTTTGGAATTTTATTTTCTACAAGTTCATTTTCATTTTTGGAGTGCTGAATGT
CCAGACTGTGGAGGAAGTGGTGATGTGGTGCCTCTGGTTTGCTGGACTTGTCTTCCTGCATCTGATGGTT
CAGCTCTGCAAAGACAGATTTGAATACCTTTCCTTTTCTCCCACCACTCCAATGAGCAGCCATGGGAGAG
TCCTGTCCCTGCTGATTGCTATGCTGCTCTCCTGCTGTGGACTGGCAGTCGTCTGCTGTGTCACAGGCTA
CACACATGGCATGCACACCTTGGCTTTCATGGCTGCAGAGTCTCTTCTTGTGACCGTGAGAACAGCTCAT
GTGATTTTAAGATATGTAATTCACCTCTGGGACCTCAACCACGAAGGGACGTGGGAAGGAAAGGGAACCT
ATGTGTATTACACCGACTTTGTCATGGAGCTCGCTCTCCTGTCCCTGGACCTCATGCACCACATCCACAT
GCTGTTATTTGGCAACATCTGGTTATCTATGGCTAGCTTGGTCATCTTTATGCAACTTCGTTACCTGTTC
CATGAGGTACAGCGTCGAATCCGTCGACACAAGAATTATTTGCGAGTGGTAGGAAACATGGAAGCCAGGT
TTGCTGTTGCAACTCCAGAGGAACTAGCTGTCAATAATGATGACTGTGCAATCTGCTGGGACTCCATGCA
GGCTGCAAGGAAACTGCCCTGTGGACATCTTTTTCACAACTCCTGCCTTCGTTCTTGGCTAGAACAAGAC
ACCTCTTGTCCAACATGCAGAATGTCTCTTAATATTGCTGATGGCAGTCGTGCCAGGGAAGACCATCAAG
GAGAGAACCTGGACGAGAACTTGGTTCCTGTAGCAGCTGCCGAAGGCAGGCCTCGCTTGAACCAGCACAA
TCACTTCTTCCACTTCGATGGGTCCCGGATTGCAAGCTGGCTGCCAAGTTTTTCAGTTGAAGTGATGCAC
ACTACCAACATTCTTGGCATCACGCAGGCAAGCAACTCTCAGCTAAATGCCATGGCTCATCAGATTCAGG
AGATGTTCCCTCAGGTCCCGTACCACCTTGTGCTCCAGGACCTCCAGATGACACGCTCCGTGGAGATAAC
AACAGATAACATCTTAGAAGGACGGATTCAAGTACCTTTCCCCACGCAGCGGTCGGATAGCCTGAGGCCT
GCACTGAACAGCCCAGTGGAGAGGCCCAGCCCTGACCTGGAGGAGGGAGAAGCTTCTGTCCAGACGGAGC
GTGTACCACTGGACCTCAGTCCTCGCCTAGAGGAGACCTTGGACTTCAGTGAGGTAGAACTAGAGCCTAT
TGAGGTGGAAGACTTTGAGGCCCGTGGAAGCCGCTTCTCCAAGTCTGCTGATGAGAGACAGCGCATGTTA
GTTCAGCGCAAGGATGACCTCCTGCAGCAGGCTCGAAAGCGGTTCTTAAACAAAAGTTCTGAAGATGATG
GGGCCTCAGAGAGACTCCTCCCTTCTGAAGGCACATCCTCTGACCCCGTGACCCTGCGCCGAAGGATGCT
GGCAGCCGCTGCTGAGCGGAGACTTCAGAGGCAACGGACAACCTAGCTCGAGGTACCGCGGCCGCGGGGA
TCCAGACATGATAAGATACATTGATGAGTTTGGACAAACCACAACTAGAATGCAGTGAAAAAAATGCTTT
ATTTGTGAAATTTGTGATGCTATTGCTTTATTTGTAACCATTATAAGCTGCAATAAACAAGTTAACAACA
ACAATTGCATTCATTTTATGTTTCAGGTTCAGGGGGAGGTGTGGGAGGTTTTTTCGGATCCTCTAGAGTC
GATCTGCAGGCATGCTAGCTTGGCGTAATCATGGTCATAGCTGTTTCCTGTGTGAAATTGTTATCCGCTC
ACAATTCCACACAACATACGAGCCGGAAGCATAAAGTGTAAAGCCTGGGGTGCCTAATGAGTGAGCTAAC
TCACATTAATTGCGTTGCGCTCACTGCCCGCTTTCCAGTCGGGAAACCTGTCGTGCCAGCTGCATTAATG
AATCGGCCAACGCGCGGGGAGAGGCGGTTTGCGTATTGGGCGCTCTTCCGCTTCCTCGCTCACTGACTCG
CTGCGCTCGGTCGTTCGGCTGCGGCGAGCGGTATCAGCTCACTCAAAGGCGGTAATACGGTTATCCACAG
AATCAGGGGATAACGCAGGAAAGAACATGTGAGCAAAAGGCCAGCAAAAGGCCAGGAACCGTAAAAAGGC
CGCGTTGCTGGCGTTTTTCCATAGGCTCCGCCCCCCTGACGAGCATCACAAAAATCGACGCTCAAGTCAG
AGGTGGCGAAACCCGACAGGACTATAAAGATACCAGGCGTTTCCCCCTGGAAGCTCCCTCGTGCGCTCTC
CTGTTCCGACCCTGCCGCTTACCGGATACCTGTCCGCCTTTCTCCCTTCGGGAAGCGTGGCGCTTTCTCA
TAGCTCACGCTGTAGGTATCTCAGTTCGGTGTAGGTCGTTCGCTCCAAGCTGGGCTGTGTGCACGAACCC
CCCGTTCAGCCCGACCGCTGCGCCTTATCCGGTAACTATCGTCTTGAGTCCAACCCGGTAAGACACGACT
TATCGCCACTGGCAGCAGCCACTGGTAACAGGATTAGCAGAGCGAGGTATGTAGGCGGTGCTACAGAGTT
CTTGAAGTGGTGGCCTAACTACGGCTACACTAGAAGAACAGTATTTGGTATCTGCGCTCTGCTGAAGCCA
GTTACCTTCGGAAAAAGAGTTGGTAGCTCTTGATCCGGCAAACAAACCACCGCTGGTAGCGGTGGTTTTT
TTGTTTGCAAGCAGCAGATTACGCGCAGAAAAAAAGGATCTCAAGAAGATCCTTTGATCTTTTCTACGGG
GTCTGACGCTCAGTGGAACGAAAACTCACGTTAAGGGATTTTGGTCATGAGATTATCAAAAAGGATCTTC
ACCTAGATCCTTTTAAATTAAAAATGAAGTTTTAAATCAATCTAAAGTATATATGAGTAAACTTGGTCTG
ACAGTTACCAATGCTTAATCAGTGAGGCACCTATCTCAGCGATCTGTCTATTTCGTTCATCCATAGTTGC
CTGACTCCCCGTCGTGTAGATAACTACGATACGGGAGGGCTTACCATCTGGCCCCAGTGCTGCAATGATA
CCGCGAGACCCACGCTCACCGGCTCCAGATTTATCAGCAATAAACCAGCCAGCCGGAAGGGCCGAGCGCA
GAAGTGGTCCTGCAACTTTATCCGCCTCCATCCAGTCTATTAATTGTTGCCGGGAAGCTAGAGTAAGTAG
TTCGCCAGTTAATAGTTTGCGCAACGTTGTTGCCATTGCTACAGGCATCGTGGTGTCACGCTCGTCGTTT
GGTATGGCTTCATTCAGCTCCGGTTCCCAACGATCAAGGCGAGTTACATGATCCCCCATGTTGTGCAAAA
AAGCGGTTAGCTCCTTCGGTCCTCCGATCGTTGTCAGAAGTAAGTTGGCCGCAGTGTTATCACTCATGGT
TATGGCAGCACTGCATAATTCTCTTACTGTCATGCCATCCGTAAGATGCTTTTCTGTGACTGGTGAGTAC
TCAACCAAGTCATTCTGAGAATAGTGTATGCGGCGACCGAGTTGCTCTTGCCCGGCGTCAATACGGGATA
ATACCGCGCCACATAGCAGAACTTTAAAAGTGCTCATCATTGGAAAACGTTCTTCGGGGCGAAAACTCTC
AAGGATCTTACCGCTGTTGAGATCCAGTTCGATGTAACCCACTCGTGCACCCAACTGATCTTCAGCATCT
TTTACTTTCACCAGCGTTTCTGGGTGAGCAAAAACAGGAAGGCAAAATGCCGCAAAAAAGGGAATAAGGG
CGACACGGAAATGTTGAATACTCATACTCTTCCTTTTTCAATATTATTGAAGCATTTATCAGGGTTATTG
TCTCATGAGCGGATACATATTTGAATGTATTTAGAAAAATAAACAAATAGGGGTTCCGCGCACATTTCCC
CGAAAAGTGCCACCTGACGTCTAAGAAACCATTATTATCATGACATTAACCTATAAAAATAGGCGTATCA
CGAGGCCCTTTCGTCTCGCGCGTTTCGGTGATGACGGTGAAAACCTCTGACACATGCAGCTCCCGGAGAC
GGTCACAGCTTGTCTGTAAGCGGATGCCGGGAGCAGACAAGCCCGTCAGGGCGCGTCAGCGGGTGTTGGC
GGGTGTCGGGGCTGGCTTAACTATGCGGCATCAGAGCAGATTGTACTGAGAGTGCACCATATGCGGTGTG
AAATACCGCACAGATGCGTAAGGAGAAAATACCGCATCAGGCGCCATTCGCCATTCAGGCTGCGCAACTG
TTGGGAAGGGCGATCGGTGCGGGCCTCTTCGCTATTACGCCAGCTGGCGAAAGGGGGATGTGCTGCAAGG
CGATTAAGTTGGGTAACGCCAGGGTTTTCCCAGTCACGACGTTGTAAAACGACGGCCAGTGAGTTCGAGC
TTGCATGCCTGCAGGT
